Addgene plasmid #101330: pALPS vpu
Purpose: Encodes codon optimized NL4-3 vpu
Depositing lab: Jeremy Luban. Depositing organization: University of Massachusetts, Worcester. Publication: Intron-containing RNA from the HIV-1 provirus activates type I interferon and inflammatory cytokines. McCauley SM, Kim K, Nowosielska A, Dauphin A, Yurkovetskiy L, Diehl WE, Luban J. Nat Commun. 2018 Dec 13;9(1):5305. doi: 10.1038/s41467-018-07753-2. PubMed 30546110.
Backbone
  Vector backbone: pALPS
  Vector type: Lentiviral
Growth in bacteria
  Bacterial resistance: Ampicillin, 100 μg/mL
  Growth temperature: 30°C
  Growth strain: NEB Stable
  Copy number: High Copy
Gene/Insert
  Gene/Insert name: NL4-3 vpu
  Cloning method: Restriction Enzyme; 5′ cloning site unknown (unknown if destroyed); 3′ cloning site unknown (unknown if destroyed)
  Sequencing primers: 5′ unknown
Terms and licenses: Academic/Nonprofit Terms; Industry Terms: Not Available to Industry
How to cite: pALPS vpu was a gift from Jeremy Luban (Addgene plasmid # 101330 ; http://n2t.net/addgene:101330 ; RRID:Addgene_101330)
