[The description below was written by a language model from this plasmid's Addgene catalogue record and pLannotate feature annotations shown in this document.]
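Description:
pALPS vpu is a lentiviral transfer vector built on the pALPS backbone that carries a codon-optimized copy of the vpu gene from the HIV-1 NL4-3 clone. In bacteria it is maintained through a high-copy ColE1/pUC-type origin and selected with ampicillin via the β-lactamase gene and its native promoter; a fragment of the pBR322 bom region is also present. An SV40 enhancer/early promoter element lies just upstream of the viral cassette, but the record does not state its role there.

The annotated 6.9 kb sequence shows a CMV enhancer and promoter placed directly upstream of a truncated HIV-1 5' LTR, an arrangement that normally drives Tat-independent transcription of the vector genome in packaging cells. Downstream are the standard cis-acting elements: the Ψ packaging signal extending into a gag fragment, the Rev response element for Rev-dependent nuclear export of the full-length RNA, and the cPPT/CTS, which aids nuclear import of the reverse-transcribed genome. The internal expression unit uses the spleen focus-forming virus (SFFV) LTR promoter to drive the vpu open reading frame, followed by a WPRE to enhance transcript stability and expression. A residual nef fragment precedes the 3' LTR, which the annotation software labels as a truncated LTR. No tag, reporter or mammalian selection marker is annotated, and the cloning sites used are not recorded.

Vpu promotes virion release by directing CD4 and tetherin/BST2 to degradation. This construct allows Vpu to be delivered and expressed on its own by transduction, apart from the rest of the provirus. It was deposited in connection with work on innate immune activation by HIV-1 proviral RNA.
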