Features (pLannotate 1.2.2; 18 found; start..end, strand, type, name):
     31..83      -  misc_feature   bom (fragment): basis of mobility region from pBR322
    245..574     +  promoter       SV40 promoter: SV40 enhancer and early promoter
    586..965     +  enhancer       CMV enhancer: human cytomegalovirus immediate early enhancer
    966..1165    +  promoter       CMV promoter: human cytomegalovirus (CMV) immediate early promoter
   1183..1363    +  LTR            5' LTR (truncated): truncated 5' long terminal repeat (LTR) from HIV-1
   1410..1535    +  misc_feature   HIV-1 Ψ: packaging signal of human immunodeficiency virus type 1
   1519..1857    +  CDS            HIV-1 gag (fragment): gag protein from human immunodeficiency virus 1; gag
   2032..2265    +  misc_feature   RRE: The Rev response element (RRE) of HIV-1 allows for Rev-dependent mRNA export from the nucleus to the cytoplasm.
   2642..2742    +  CDS            Rev (fragment): human immunodeficiency virus 1 (HIV-1) Rev protein; rev; enhances nuclear export of unspliced and incompletely spliced viral mRNAs
   2792..2909    +  misc_feature   cPPT/CTS: central polypurine tract and central termination sequence of HIV-1
   3046..3453    +  promoter       SFFV promoter: spleen focus-forming virus long terminal repeat (LTR) promoter
   3503..3745    +  CDS            vpu: VPU_HV1B1 - Experimental evidence at protein level: Swiss-Prot protein existence level 1. Enhances virion budding by targeting host CD4 and Tetherin/BST2 to proteasome degradation. Degradation of CD4 prevents any unwanted premature interactions between viral Env and its host receptor CD4 in the endoplasmic reticulum. Degradation of antiretroviral protein Tetherin/BST2 is important for virion budding, as BST2 tethers new viral particles to the host cell membrane. Mechanistically, Vpu bridges either CD4 or BST2 to BTRC, a substrate recognition subunit of the Skp1/Cullin/F-box protein E3 ubiquiti
   3810..4398    +  misc_feature   WPRE: woodchuck hepatitis virus posttranscriptional regulatory element
   4409..4909    +  CDS            nef (fragment): NEF_HV1LA - Experimental evidence at protein level: Swiss-Prot protein existence level 1. Extracellular Nef protein targets CD4(+) T-lymphocytes for apoptosis by interacting with CXCR4 surface receptors. From Human immunodeficiency virus type 1 group M subtype B (isolate Lai) (HIV-1).
   4916..5096    +  LTR            5' LTR (truncated): truncated 5' long terminal repeat (LTR) from HIV-1
   5167..5755    -  rep_origin     ori: high-copy-number ColE1/pMB1/pBR322/pUC origin of replication
   5926..6786    -  CDS            AmpR: β-lactamase; bla; confers resistance to ampicillin, carbenicillin, and related antibiotics
   6787..6891    -  promoter       AmpR promoter: bla
>Addgene plasmid #101330 | pALPS vpu | addgene full sequence | sequence record 194224 | Addgene NGS Result
GTCGACGGATCGGGAGATCTCCCGATCCCCTATGGTGCACTCTCAGTACAATCTGCTCTGATGCCGCATA
GTTAAGCCAGTATCTGCTCCCTGCTTGTGTGTTGGAGGTCGCTGAGTAGTGCGCGAGCAAAATTTAAGCT
ACAACAAGGCAAGGCTTGACCGACAATTGCATGAAGAATCTGCTTAGGGTTAGGCGTTTTGCGCTGCTTC
GCGATGTACGGGCCAGATATACGCGCTGTGGAATGTGTGTCAGTTAGGGTGTGGAAAGTCCCCAGGCTCC
CCAGCAGGCAGAAGTATGCAAAGCATGCATCTCAATTAGTCAGCAACCAGGTGTGGAAAGTCCCCAGGCT
CCCCAGCAGGCAGAAGTATGCAAAGCATGCATCTCAATTAGTCAGCAACCATAGTCCCGCCCCTAACTCC
GCCCATCCCGCCCCTAACTCCGCCCAGTTCCGCCCATTCTCCGCCCCATGGCTGACTAATTTTTTTTATT
TATGCAGAGGCCGAGGCCGCCTCTGCCTCTGAGCTATTCCAGAAGTAGTGAGGAGGCTTTTTTGGAGGCC
TAGGCTTTTGCAAAAAGCTCGCGTTGACATTGATTATTGACTAGTTATTAATAGTAATCAATTACGGGGT
CATTAGTTCATAGCCCATATATGGAGTTCCGCGTTACATAACTTACGGTAAATGGCCCGCCTGGCTGACC
GCCCAACGACCCCCGCCCATTGACGTCAATAATGACGTATGTTCCCATAGTAACGCCAATAGGGACTTTC
CATTGACGTCAATGGGTGGAGTATTTACGGTAAACTGCCCACTTGGCAGTACATCAAGTGTATCATATGC
CAAGTACGCCCCCTATTGACGTCAATGACGGTAAATGGCCCGCCTGGCATTATGCCCAGTACATGACCTT
ATGGGACTTTCCTACTTGGCAGTACATCTACGTATTAGTCATCGCTATTACCATGGTGATGCGGTTTTGG
CAGTACATCAATGGGCGTGGATAGCGGTTTGACTCACGGGGATTTCCAAGTCTCCACCCCATTGACGTCA
ATGGGAGTTTGTTTTGGCACCAAAATCAACGGGACTTTCCAAAATGTCGTAACAACTCCGCCCCATTGAC
GCAAATGGGCGGTAGGCGTGTACGGTGGGAGGTCTATATAAGCAGCGCGTTTTGCCTGTACTGGGTCTCT
CTGGTTAGACCAGATCTGAGCCTGGGAGCTCTCTGGCTAACTAGGGAACCCACTGCTTAAGCCTCAATAA
AGCTTGCCTTGAGTGCTTCAAGTAGTGTGTGCCCGTCTGTTGTGTGACTCTGGTAACTAGAGATCCCTCA
GACCCTTTTAGTCAGTGTGGAAAATCTCTAGCAGTGGCGCCCGAACAGGGACTTGAAAGCGAAAGGGAAA
CCAGAGGAGCTCTCTCGACGCAGGACTCGGCTTGCTGAAGCGCGCACGGCAAGAGGCGAGGGGCGGCGAC
TGGTGAGTACGCCAAAAATTTTGACTAGCGGAGGCTAGAAGGAGAGAGATGGGTGCGAGAGCGTCAGTAT
TAAGCGGGGGAGAATTAGATCGCGATGGGAAAAAATTCGGTTAAGGCCAGGGGGAAAGAAAAAATATAAA
TTAAAACATATAGTATGGGCAAGCAGGGAGCTAGAACGATTCGCAGTTAATCCTGGCCTGTTAGAAACAT
CAGAAGGCTGTAGACAAATACTGGGACAGCTACAACCATCCCTTCAGACAGGATCAGAAGAACTTAGATC
ATTATATAATACAGTAGCAACCCTCTATTGTGTGCATCAAAGGATAGAGATAAAAGACACCAAGGAAGCT
TTAGACAAGATAGAGGAAGAGCAAAACAAAAGTAAGACCACCGCACAGCAAGCGGCCGGCCGCTGATCTT
CAGACCTGGAGGAGGAGATATGAGGGACAATTGGAGAAGTGAATTATATAAATATAAAGTAGTAAAAATT
GAACCATTAGGAGTAGCACCCACCAAGGCAAAGAGAAGAGTGGTGCAGAGAGAAAAAAGAGCAGTGGGAA
TAGGAGCTTTGTTCCTTGGGTTCTTGGGAGCAGCAGGAAGCACTATGGGCGCAGCGTCAATGACGCTGAC
GGTACAGGCCAGACAATTATTGTCTGGTATAGTGCAGCAGCAGAACAATTTGCTGAGGGCTATTGAGGCG
CAACAGCATCTGTTGCAACTCACAGTCTGGGGCATCAAGCAGCTCCAGGCAAGAATCCTGGCTGTGGAAA
GATACCTAAAGGATCAACAGCTCCTGGGGATTTGGGGTTGCTCTGGAAAACTCATTTGCACCACTGCTGT
GCCTTGGAATGCTAGTTGGAGTAATAAATCTCTGGAACAGATTTGGAATCACACGACCTGGATGGAGTGG
GACAGAGAAATTAACAATTACACAAGCTTAATACACTCCTTAATTGAAGAATCGCAAAACCAGCAAGAAA
AGAATGAACAAGAATTATTGGAATTAGATAAATGGGCAAGTTTGTGGAATTGGTTTAACATAACAAATTG
GCTGTGGTATATAAAATTATTCATAATGATAGTAGGAGGCTTGGTAGGTTTAAGAATAGTTTTTGCTGTA
CTTTCTATAGTGAATAGAGTTAGGCAGGGATATTCACCATTATCGTTTCAGACCCACCTCCCAACCCCGA
GGGGACCCGACAGGCCCGAAGGAATAGAAGAAGAAGGTGGAGAGAGAGACAGAGACAGATCCATTCGATT
AGTGAACGGATCGGCACTGCGTGCGCCAATTCTGCAGACAAATGGCAGTATTCATCCACAATTTTAAAAG
AAAAGGGGGGATTGGGGGGTACAGTGCAGGGGAAAGAATAGTAGACATAATAGCAACAGACATACAAACT
AAAGAATTACAAAAACAAATTACAAAAATTCAAAATTTTCGGGTTTATTACAGGGACAGCAGAGATCCAG
TTTGGTTAATTAACTGCAGCCCCGATAAAATAAAAGATTTTATTTAGTCTCCAGAAAAAGGGGGGAATGA
AAGACCCCACCTGTAGGTTTGGCAAGCTAGCTGCAGTAACGCCATTTTGCAAGGCATGGAAAAATACCAA
ACCAAGAATAGAGAAGTTCAGATCAAGGGCGGGTACATGAAAATAGCTAACGTTGGGCCAAACAGGATAT
CTGCGGTGAGCAGTTTCGGCCCCGGCCCGGGGCCAAGAACAGATGGTCACCGCAGTTTCGGCCCCGGCCC
GAGGCCAAGAACAGATGGTCCCCAGATATGGCCCAACCCTCAGCAGTTTCTTAAGACCCATCAGATGTTT
CCAGGCTCCCCCAAGGACCTGAAATGACCCTGCGCCTTATTTGAATTAACCAATCAGCCTGCTTCTCGCT
TCTGTTCGCGCGCTTCTGCTTCCCGAGCTCTATAAAAGAGCTCACAACCCCTCACTCGGCGCGCCAGTCC
TCCGACAGACTGAGTCGCCCGGGGGTCTAGAAGCGCTGGATCCGTTTAAACGCGGCCGCCACGCGTGCCA
CCATGCAGCCCATCATTGTGGCTATCGTCGCTCTGGTGGTCGCAATCATTATCGCCATCGTGGTCTGGTC
TATCGTGATCATCGAATACAGAAAGATTCTGCGGCAGAGAAAAATTGACAGGCTGATCGACCGGCTGATT
GAACGAGCCGAGGACAGCGGAAACGAGTCCGAAGGCGAGGTGAGCGCCCTGGTCGAAATGGGCGTGGAGA
TGGGGCACCATGCACCTTGGGATATCGACGATCTGTGACCCGGGGCGATCGCCGAATTCACGCGTATCGA
TACCGGTGGCCCCTGGGGCCGCGATCGCTAATCAACCTCTGGATTACAAAATTTGTGAAAGATTGACTGG
TATTCTTAACTATGTTGCTCCTTTTACGCTATGTGGATACGCTGCTTTAATGCCTTTGTATCATGCTATT
GCTTCCCGTATGGCTTTCATTTTCTCCTCCTTGTATAAATCCTGGTTGCTGTCTCTTTATGAGGAGTTGT
GGCCCGTTGTCAGGCAACGTGGCGTGGTGTGCACTGTGTTTGCTGACGCAACCCCCACTGGTTGGGGCAT
TGCCACCACCTGTCAGCTCCTTTCCGGGACTTTCGCTTTCCCCCTCCCTATTGCCACGGCGGAACTCATC
GCCGCCTGCCTTGCCCGCTGCTGGACAGGGGCTCGGCTGTTGGGCACTGACAATTCCGTGGTGTTGTCGG
GGAAGCTGACGTCCTTTCCATGGCTGCTCGCCTGTGTTGCCACCTGGATTCTGCGCGGGACGTCCTTCTG
CTACGTCCCTTCGGCCCTCAATCCAGCGGACCTTCCTTCCCGCGGCCTGCTGCCGGCTCTGCGGCCTCTT
CCGCGTCTTCGCCTTCGCCCTCAGACGAGTCGGATCTCCCTTTGGGCCGCCTCCCCGCTTAATCGCGTCG
AGACCTAGAAAAACATGGAGCAATCACAAGTAGCAATACAGCAGCTACCAATGCTGATTGTGCCTGGCTA
GAAGCACAAGAGGAGGAGGAGGTGGGTTTTCCAGTCACACCTCAGGTACCTTTAAGACCAATGACTTACA
AGGCAGCTGTAGATCTTAGCCACTTTTTAAAAGAAAAGGGGGGACTGGAAGGGCTAATTCACTCCCAACG
AAGACAAGATATCCTTGATCTGTGGATCTACCACACACAAGGCTACTTCCCTGATTGGCAGAACTACACA
CCAGGGCCAGGGATCAGATATCCACTGACCTTTGGATGGTGCTACAAGCTAGTACCAGTTGAGCAAGAGA
AGGTAGAAGAAGCCAATGAAGGAGAGAACACCCGCTTGTTACACCCTGTGAGCCTGCATGGGATGGATGA
CCCGGAGAGAGAAGTATTAGAGTGGAGGTTTGACAGCCGCCTAGCATTTCATCACATGGCCCGAGAGCTG
CATCCGGACTGTACTGGGTCTCTCTGGTTAGACCAGATCTGAGCCTGGGAGCTCTCTGGCTAACTAGGGA
ACCCACTGCTTAAGCCTCAATAAAGCTTGCCTTGAGTGCTTCAAGTAGTGTGTGCCCGTCTGTTGTGTGA
CTCTGGTAACTAGAGATCCCTCAGACCCTTTTAGTCAGTGTGGAAAATCTCTAGCAGGGCCCGTTTCATG
TGAGCAAAAGGCCAGCAAAAGGCCAGGAACCGTAAAAAGGCCGCGTTGCTGGCGTTTTTCCATAGGCTCC
GCCCCCCTGACGAGCATCACAAAAATCGACGCTCAAGTCAGAGGTGGCGAAACCCGACAGGACTATAAAG
ATACCAGGCGTTTCCCCCTGGAAGCTCCCTCGTGCGCTCTCCTGTTCCGACCCTGCCGCTTACCGGATAC
CTGTCCGCCTTTCTCCCTTCGGGAAGCGTGGCGCTTTCTCATAGCTCACGCTGTAGGTATCTCAGTTCGG
TGTAGGTCGTTCGCTCCAAGCTGGGCTGTGTGCACGAACCCCCCGTTCAGCCCGACCGCTGCGCCTTATC
CGGTAACTATCGTCTTGAGTCCAACCCGGTAAGACACGACTTATCGCCACTGGCAGCAGCCACTGGTAAC
AGGATTAGCAGAGCGAGGTATGTAGGCGGTGCTACAGAGTTCTTGAAGTGGTGGCCTAACTACGGCTACA
CTAGAAGAACAGTATTTGGTATCTGCGCTCTGCTGAAGCCAGTTACCTTCGGAAAAAGAGTTGGTAGCTC
TTGATCCGGCAAACAAACCACCGCTGGTAGCGGTGGTTTTTTTGTTTGCAAGCAGCAGATTACGCGCAGA
AAAAAAGGATCTCAAGAAGATCCTTTGATCTTTTCTACGGGGTCTGACGCTCAGTGGAACGAAAACTCAC
GTTAAGGGATTTTGGTCATGAGATTATCAAAAAGGATCTTCACCTAGATCCTTTTAAATTAAAAATGAAG
TTTTAAATCAATCTAAAGTATATATGAGTAAACTTGGTCTGACAGTTACCAATGCTTAATCAGTGAGGCA
CCTATCTCAGCGATCTGTCTATTTCGTTCATCCATAGTTGCCTGACTCCCCGTCGTGTAGATAACTACGA
TACGGGAGGGCTTACCATCTGGCCCCAGTGCTGCAATGATACCGCGAGACCCACGCTCACCGGCTCCAGA
TTTATCAGCAATAAACCAGCCAGCCGGAAGGGCCGAGCGCAGAAGTGGTCCTGCAACTTTATCCGCCTCC
ATCCAGTCTATTAATTGTTGCCGGGAAGCTAGAGTAAGTAGTTCGCCAGTTAATAGTTTGCGCAACGTTG
TTGCCATTGCTACAGGCATCGTGGTGTCACGCTCGTCGTTTGGTATGGCTTCATTCAGCTCCGGTTCCCA
ACGATCAAGGCGAGTTACATGATCCCCCATGTTGTGCAAAAAAGCGGTTAGCTCCTTCGGTCCTCCGATC
GTTGTCAGAAGTAAGTTGGCCGCAGTGTTATCACTCATGGTTATGGCAGCACTGCATAATTCTCTTACTG
TCATGCCATCCGTAAGATGCTTTTCTGTGACTGGTGAGTACTCAACCAAGTCATTCTGAGAATAGTGTAT
GCGGCGACCGAGTTGCTCTTGCCCGGCGTCAATACGGGATAATACCGCGCCACATAGCAGAACTTTAAAA
GTGCTCATCATTGGAAAACGTTCTTCGGGGCGAAAACTCTCAAGGATCTTACCGCTGTTGAGATCCAGTT
CGATGTAACCCACTCGTGCACCCAACTGATCTTCAGCATCTTTTACTTTCACCAGCGTTTCTGGGTGAGC
AAAAACAGGAAGGCAAAATGCCGCAAAAAAGGGAATAAGGGCGACACGGAAATGTTGAATACTCATACTC
TTCCTTTTTCAATATTATTGAAGCATTTATCAGGGTTATTGTCTCATGAGCGGATACATATTTGAATGTA
TTTAGAAAAATAAACAAATAGGGGTTCCGCGCACATTTCCCCGAAAAGTGCCACCTGAC
